>Addgene plasmid #87249 | pANCH2-Nat | addgene full sequence | sequence record 173651 | Addgene NGS Result
GCGTTGAATTGTCCCCACGCCGCGCCCCTGTAGAGAAATATAAAAGGTTAGGATTTGCCACTGAGGTTCT
TCTTTCATATACTTCCTTTTAAAATCTTGCTAGGATACAGTTCTCACATCACATCCGAACATAAACAACC
ATGGGTACCACTCTTGACGACACGGCTTACCGGTACCGCACCAGTGTCCCGGGGGACGCCGAGGCCATCG
AGGCACTGGATGGGTCCTTCACCACCGACACCGTCTTCCGCGTCACCGCCACCGGGGACGGCTTCACCCT
GCGGGAGGTGCCGGTGGACCCGCCCCTGACCAAGGTGTTCCCCGACGACGAATCGGACGACGAATCGGAC
GACGGGGAGGACGGCGACCCGGACTCCCGGACGTTCGTCGCGTACGGGGACGACGGCGACCTGGCGGGCT
TCGTGGTCGTCTCGTACTCCGGCTGGAACCGCCGGCTGACCGTCGAGGACATCGAGGTCGCCCCGGAGCA
CCGGGGGCACGGGGTCGGGCGCGCGTTGATGGGGCTCGCGACGGAGTTCGCCCGCGAGCGGGGCGCCGGG
CACCTCTGGCTGGAGGTCACCAACGTCAACGCACCGGCGATCCACGCGTACCGGCGGATGGGGTTCACCC
TCTGCGGCCTGGACACCGCCCTGTACGACGGCACCGCCTCGGACGGCGAGCAGGCGCTCTACATGAGCAT
GCCCTGCCCCTAATCAGTACTGACAATAAAAAGATTCTTGTTTTCAAGAACTTGTCATTTGTATAGTTTT
TTTATATTGTAGTTGTTCTATTTTAATCAAATGTTAGCGTGATTTATATTTTTTTTCGCCTCGACATCAT
CTGCCCAGATGCGAAGTTAAGTGCGCAGAAAGTAATATCATGCGTCAATCGTATGTGAATGCTGGTCGCT
ATACTGCTGTCGATTCGATACTAACGCCGCCATCCAGTGTCGAAAACGAGCTCGAATTCATCGATGATAT
CAGATCCACTAGTGGCCTATGCGGCCGCGGATCTGCCGGTCTCCCTATAGTGAGTCGTATTAATTTCGAT
AAGCCAGGTTAACCTGCATTAATGAATCGGCCAACGCGCGGGGAGAGGCGGTTTGCGTATTGGGCGCTCT
TCCGCTTCCTCGCTCACTGACTCGCTGCGCTCGGTCGTTCGGCTGCGGCGAGCGGTATCAGCTCACTCAA
AGGCGGTAATACGGTTATCCACAGAATCAGGGGATAACGCAGGAAAGAACATGTGAGCAAAAGGCCAGCA
AAAGGCCAGGAACCGTAAAAAGGCCGCGTTGCTGGCGTTTTTCCATAGGCTCCGCCCCCCTGACGAGCAT
CACAAAAATCGACGCTCAAGTCAGAGGTGGCGAAACCCGACAGGACTATAAAGATACCAGGCGTTTCCCC
CTGGAAGCTCCCTCGTGCGCTCTCCTGTTCCGACCCTGCCGCTTACCGGATACCTGTCCGCCTTTCTCCC
TTCGGGAAGCGTGGCGCTTTCTCATAGCTCACGCTGTAGGTATCTCAGTTCGGTGTAGGTCGTTCGCTCC
AAGCTGGGCTGTGTGCACGAACCCCCCGTTCAGCCCGACCGCTGCGCCTTATCCGGTAACTATCGTCTTG
AGTCCAACCCGGTAAGACACGACTTATCGCCACTGGCAGCAGCCACTGGTAACAGGATTAGCAGAGCGAG
GTATGTAGGCGGTGCTACAGAGTTCTTGAAGTGGTGGCCTAACTACGGCTACACTAGAAGAACAGTATTT
GGTATCTGCGCTCTGCTGAAGCCAGTTACCTTCGGAAAAAGAGTTGGTAGCTCTTGATCCGGCAAACAAA
CCACCGCTGGTAGCGGTGGTTTTTTTGTTTGCAAGCAGCAGATTACGCGCAGAAAAAAAGGATCTCAAGA
AGATCCTTTGATCTTTTCTACGGGGTCTGACGCTCAGTGGAACGAAAACTCACGTTAAGGGATTTTGGTC
ATGAGATTATCAAAAAGGATCTTCACCTAGATCCTTTTAAATTAAAAATGAAGTTTTAAATCAATCTAAA
GTATATATGAGTAAACTTGGTCTGACAGTTACCAATGCTTAATCAGTGAGGCACCTATCTCAGCGATCTG
TCTATTTCGTTCATCCATAGTTGCCTGACTCCCCGTCGTGTAGATAACTACGATACGGGAGGGCTTACCA
TCTGGCCCCAGTGCTGCAATGATACCGCGAGACCCACGCTCACCGGCTCCAGATTTATCAGCAATAAACC
AGCCAGCCGGAAGGGCCGAGCGCAGAAGTGGTCCTGCAACTTTATCCGCCTCCATCCAGTCTATTAATTG
TTGCCGGGAAGCTAGAGTAAGTAGTTCGCCAGTTAATAGTTTGCGCAACGTTGTTGCCATTGCTACAGGC
ATCGTGGTGTCACGCTCGTCGTTTGGTATGGCTTCATTCAGCTCCGGTTCCCAACGATCAAGGCGAGTTA
CATGATCCCCCATGTTGTGCAAAAAAGCGGTTAGCTCCTTCGGTCCTCCGATCGTTGTCAGAAGTAAGTT
GGCCGCAGTGTTATCACTCATGGTTATGGCAGCACTGCATAATTCTCTTACTGTCATGCCATCCGTAAGA
TGCTTTTCTGTGACTGGTGAGTACTCAACCAAGTCATTCTGAGAATAGTGTATGCGGCGACCGAGTTGCT
CTTGCCCGGCGTCAATACGGGATAATACCGCGCCACATAGCAGAACTTTAAAAGTGCTCATCATTGGAAA
ACGTTCTTCGGGGCGAAAACTCTCAAGGATCTTACCGCTGTTGAGATCCAGTTCGATGTAACCCACTCGT
GCACCCAACTGATCTTCAGCATCTTTTACTTTCACCAGCGTTTCTGGGTGAGCAAAAACAGGAAGGCAAA
ATGCCGCAAAAAAGGGAATAAGGGCGACACGGAAATGTTGAATACTCATACTCTTCCTTTTTCAATATTA
TTGAAGCATTTATCAGGGTTATTGTCTCATGAGCGGATACATATTTGAATGTATTTAGAAAAATAAACAA
ATAGGGGTTCCGCGCACATTTCCCCGAAAAGTGCCACCTGACGTCTAAGAAACCATTATTATCATGACAT
TAACCTATAAAAATAGGCGTATCACGAGGCCCTTTCGTCTCGCGCGTTTCGGTGATGACGGTGAAAACCT
CTGACACATGCAGCTCCCGGAGACGGTCACAGCTTGTCTGTAAGCGGATGCCGGGAGCAGACAAGCCCGT
CAGGGCGCGTCAGCGGGTGTTGGCGGGTGTCGGGGCTGGCTTAACTATGCGGCATCAGAGCAGATTGTAC
TGAGAGTGCACCATATGGACATATTGTCGTTAGAACGCGGCTACAATTAATACATAACCTTATGTATCAT
ACACATACGATTTAGGTGACACTATAGAACGCGGCCGCCAGCTGAAGCTTCCGGCGTCAACTTCTATCTA
CTCCGAATCCCACCATTCCATGAATCGCGCGACCGACGTGTGCGTTGTCACGTGACAACTGGCGCTAAAT
ATCGGTGCGCCCCGTACTCGATTGGAGGCTCAAGGGAATTCAATGGTAGAGCACCGATCCTCCCGGCTCA
TCGGCGGATCCCGCGAAGAATCAGCCGAAACGTATCAAAAACAACAAATCACATATCAATCAAAACAAAT
CTAGCCGCAGCCGTATCAATCTTCAATGCCCGGGCGTTGAAAACTCATACGCCCCTATTTCCCGAGGGTG
CAGCATCCGTTTTGCGTGAAACAGCATGAAGAATATGGCGCAAACCATTGCCCGACAAGGATTTCCGGGC
GAGTGCTTATTTTCGGGAAATGTTTCACGATCCGACCCGTTTGGGTTGTTACATGCCTCTGACGTATGGA
TTCAGCGCCAGTAGCAGTTCATACCTGCGGCTATCTCCGGCATCAACAGTCCACCAGCGCAGGCACCGGC
TGGCGGCCACGAAGCAACCTACCCTATCGGCCGGCACGCGTGGAAACGCAGGGTCGCGCTCCTATAAATG
GGGACATATCATGACAGCCCCATGCAGCCTTTGCGACAGAGCTCGGCAGCATTGCGTCCGCCCTTGAGGG
TCCGCACGCCGGCAGGAATTTGGCCGCGCAACCGATCGTGCCAAGGCCTTCGCAGCCCCAAGCCGTTTCT
TTGCGACAGCAACGGGGCGCTCCTCGCCATAGAGTCGCCATCGCTTGAACTTCCCGGCATCGCGTCCTGT
TGTCACGTGACAACTCACCGATGGACACACGGACAAACCACCTCGGCGAAAACTATCAACTTCGTGCGTT
TCCCCGACAATATGCCTCCACGCCGCGAGCGTCGACCAGCAACAACTATTCTTAACTGACCACAAATCCC
CTATCCGAGACAGCACCTTGGGATTGTTTGTCACGTGACAACTCATCTTCCCAGGTAGACGTCCGCGATT
TAGCGCCCGTGTATCGATAATTAGAGTGAAGCGATTACCCCGCGCTCCAGGTCGCAATCGAAAACTTTCG
CTCGACGTAGCACTCGGAGGAATCGATATCCGGCGACTTGTCACGTGACAACCGGCTCTTCCTCGTTACC
GGGGTCTCAGCGCCCCGGATTTGGGTTAATTAAGGCGCGCCAGATCTGTTTAGCTTGCCTCGTCCCCGCC
GGGTCACCCGGCCAGCGACATGGAGGCCCAGAATACCCTCCTTGACAGTCTTGACGTGCGCAGCTCAGGG
GCATGATGTGACTGTCGCCCGTACATTTAGCCCATACATCCCCATGTATAATCATTTGCATCCATACATT
TTGATGGCCGCACGGCGCGAAGCAAAAATTACGGCTCCTCGCTGCAGACCTGCGAGCAGGGAAACGCTCC
CCTCACAGAC
Features (pLannotate 1.2.2; 11 found; start..end, strand, type, name):
    147..711     +  CDS            NrsR (fragment): nourseothricin acetyltransferase; Streptomyces noursei nat1; confers resistance to nourseothricin
    719..916     +  terminator     TEF terminator: Ashbya gossypii TEF terminator
   1024..1042    -  promoter       T7 promoter: promoter for bacteriophage T7 RNA polymerase
   1064..1117    -  CDS            lacI (fragment): lac repressor; lacI; The lac repressor binds to the lac operator to inhibit transcription in E. coli. This inhibition can be relieved by adding lactose or isopropyl-β-D-thiogalactopyranoside (IPTG).
   1300..1888    -  rep_origin     ori: high-copy-number ColE1/pMB1/pBR322/pUC origin of replication
   2059..2919    -  CDS            AmpR: β-lactamase; bla; confers resistance to ampicillin, carbenicillin, and related antibiotics
   2920..3024    -  promoter       AmpR promoter: bla
   3119..3154    +  CDS            rop (fragment): Rop protein, which maintains plasmids at low copy number; rop
   3256..3307    +  misc_feature   bom (fragment): basis of mobility region from pBR322
   3370..3388    +  promoter       SP6 promoter: promoter for bacteriophage SP6 RNA polymerase
   4637..140     +  promoter       TEF promoter (across the origin): Ashbya gossypii TEF promoter
