[The description below was written by a language model from this plasmid's Addgene catalogue record and pLannotate feature annotations shown in this document.]
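Description:
pANCH2-Nat is a 4,840 bp yeast plasmid built on the pAG25 backbone, a vector that carries the natMX-type dominant drug-resistance cassette. It is propagated in E. coli through a high-copy ColE1/pUC-type origin and selected with ampicillin via the bla gene and its native promoter. Short annotated fragments of lacI, rop and the pBR322 bom region appear to be non-functional remnants of the cloning-vector lineage. No yeast replication origin or centromere is annotated, which is consistent with a template or integrating plasmid rather than an episomal one, although the record does not state this explicitly.

The annotated payload is the nourseothricin acetyltransferase gene (nat1 from Streptomyces noursei). It is driven by the Ashbya gossypii TEF promoter, which spans the sequence origin, and is followed by the A. gossypii TEF terminator. This heterologous cassette confers nourseothricin resistance in yeast while having little homology to the host genome. T7 and SP6 phage promoters flank the cloning region.

According to the catalogue entry, the Nat marker sits next to parS segments (INT), the bacterial partition-system sites bound by ParB proteins. These segments are not annotated in the feature table. A stretch of roughly 1.2 kb between the SP6 promoter and the TEF promoter carries no annotation and may hold them, but this cannot be confirmed from the record. The associated publication concerns non-intrusive imaging of DNA dynamics during double-strand break processing in living cells. This suggests the plasmid supplies a selectable parS tag for insertion at a chosen chromosomal locus, which could then be visualised with a fluorescent ParB fusion supplied separately.
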