Addgene plasmid #87249: pANCH2-Nat
Purpose: gene for resistance to nourseothricin (Nat) inserted next to the parS segments (INT)
Depositing lab: Kerstin Bystricky. Depositing organization: CNRS, Delegation Midi Pyrenees. Publication: DNA dynamics during early double-strand break processing revealed by non-intrusive imaging of living cells. Saad H, Gallardo F, Dalvai M, Tanguy-le-Gac N, Lane D, Bystricky K. PLoS Genet. 2014 Mar 13;10(3):e1004187. doi: 10.1371/journal.pgen.1004187. eCollection 2014 Mar. PGENETICS-D-13-01770 PubMed 24625580.
Backbone
  Vector backbone: pAG25
  Total vector size (bp): 4840
  Vector type: Yeast Expression
Growth in bacteria
  Bacterial resistance: Ampicillin, 100 μg/mL
  Growth temperature: 37°C
  Growth strain: DH5alpha
  Copy number: Unknown
Gene/Insert
  Gene/Insert name: Nat (alt name: resistance to nourseothricin)
Terms and licenses: Academic/Nonprofit Terms; Industry Terms: Not Available to Industry
How to cite: pANCH2-Nat was a gift from Kerstin Bystricky (Addgene plasmid # 87249 ; http://n2t.net/addgene:87249 ; RRID:Addgene_87249)
